>Addgene plasmid #212658 | pPB_EF1a_Gag-EIF4E-TM | addgene full sequence | sequence record 420239 | Addgene NGS Result
CGCGCCTCGTTCATTCACGTTTTTGAACCCGTGGAGGACGGGCAGACTCGCGGTGCAAATGTGTTTTACA
GCGTGATGGAGCAGATGAAGATGCTCGACACGCTGCAGAACACGCAGCTAGATTAACCCTAGAAAGATAA
TCATATTGTGACGTACGTTAAAGATAATCATGTGTAAAATTGACGCATGTGTTTTATCGGTCTGTATATC
GAGGTTTATTTATTAATTTGAATAGATATTAAGTTTTATTATATTTACACTTACATACTAATAATAAATT
CAACAAACAATTTATTTATGTTTATTTATTTATTAAAAAAAACAAAAACTCAAAATTTCTTCTATAAAGT
AACAAAACTTTTATGAGGGACAGCCCCCCCCCAAAGCCCCCAGGGATGTAATTACGTCCCTCCCCCGCTA
GGGGGCAGCAGCGAGCCGCCCGGGGCTCCGCTCCGGTCCGGCGCTCCCCCCGCATCCCCGAGCCGGCAGC
GTGCGGGGACAGCCCGGGCACGGGGAAGGTGGCACGGGATCGCTTTCCTCTGAACGCTTCTCGCTGCTCT
TTGAGCCTGCAGACACCTGGGGGGATACGGGGAAAAGGCCTCCACCATAAAGATGGTTAATTAACCCACC
CAAGATCTGGATCGATAAGCTTGATATCGAATTCGGGAGGTGGTCCCTGCAGTTACGCCAATGATAACCC
CCGCCAGAAAAATCTTAGTAGCCTTCCCTTTTTGTTTTCCGTGCCCCAACTCGGCGGATTGACTCGGCCC
CTTCCGGAAACACCCGAATCAACTTCTAGTCAAATTATTGTTCACGCCGCAATGACCCACCCCTGGCCCG
CGTCTGTGGAACTGACCCCTGGTGTACAGGAGAGTTCGCTGCTGAAAGTGGTCCCAAAGGGGTACTAGTT
TTTAAGCTCCCAACTCCCCCTCCCCCAGCGTCTGGAGGATTCCACACCCTCGCACCGCAGGGGCGAGGAA
GTGGGCGGAGTCCGGTTTTGGCGCCAGCCGCTGAGGCTGCCAAGCAGAAAAGCCACCGCTGAGGAGACTC
CGGTCACTGTCCTCGCCCCGCCTCCCCCTTCCCTCCCCTTGGGGACCACCGGGCGCCACGCCGCGAACGG
TAAGTGCCGCGGTCGTCGGCGCCTCCGCCCTCCCCCTAGGGCCCCAATTCCCAGCGGGCGCGGCGCGCGG
CCCCGCGCGCAGCTCCCGGCTCCCTCCCCCTTCGGATGTGGCTTGAGCTGTAGGCGCGGAGTCCTGCAGC
CCCGATAAAATAAAAGATTTTATTTAGTCTCCAGAAAAAGGGGGGAATGAAAGACCCCACCTGTAGGTTT
GGCAATCTTGAAAGGAGTGGGAATTAGCTCCGGTGCCCGTCAGTGGGCAGAGCGCACATCGCCCACAGTC
CCCGAGAAGTTGGGGGGAGGGGTCGGCAATTGATCCGGTGCCTAGAGAAGGTGGCGCGGGGTAAACTGGG
AAAGTGATGTCGTGTACTGGCTCCGCCTTTTTCCCGAGGGTGGGGGAGAACCGTATATAAGTGCAGTAGT
CGCCGTGAACGTTCTTTTTCGCAACGGGTTTGCCGCCAGAACACAGGTAAGTGCCGTGTGTGGTTCCCGC
GGGCCTGGCCTCTTTACGGGTTATGGCCCTTGCGTGCCTTGAATTACTTCCACCTGGCTGCAGTACGTGA
TTCTTGATCCCGAGCTTCGGGTTGGAAGTGGGTGGGAGAGTTCGAGGCCTTGCGCTTAAGGAGCCCCTTC
GCCTCGTGCTTGAGTTGAGGCCTGGCCTGGGCGCTGGGGCCGCCGCGTGCGAATCTGGTGGCACCTTCGC
GCCTGTCTCGCTGCTTTCGATAAGTCTCTAGCCATTTAAAATTTTTGATGACCTGCTGCGACGCTTTTTT
TCTGGCAAGATAGTCTTGTAAATGCGGGCCAAGATCTGCACACTGGTATTTCGGTTTTTGGGGCCGCGGG
CGGCGACGGGGCCCGTGCGTCCCAGCGCACATGTTCGGCGAGGCGGGGCCTGCGAGCGCGGCCACCGAGA
ATCGGACGGGGGTAGTCTCAAGCTGGCCGGCCTGCTCTGGTGCCTGGCCTCGCGCCGCCGTGTATCGCCC
CGCCCTGGGCGGCAAGGCTGGCCCGGTCGGCACCAGTTGCGTGAGCGGAAAGATGGCCGCTTCCCGGCCC
TGCTGCAGGGAGCTCAAAATGGAGGACGCGGCGCTCGGGAGAGCGGGCGGGTGAGTCACCCACACAAAGG
AAAAGGGCCTTTCCGTCCTCAGCCGTCGCTTCATGTGACTCCACGGAGTACCGGGCGCCGTCCAGGCACC
TCGATTAGTTCTCGAGCTTTTGGAGTACGTCGTCTTTAGGTTGGGGGGAGGGGTTTTATGCGATGGAGTT
TCCCCACACTGAGTGGGTGGAGACTGAAGTTAGGCCAGCTTGGCACTTGATGTAATTCTCCTTGGAATTT
GCCCTTTTTGAGTTTGGATCTTGGTTCATTCTCAAGCCTCAGACAGTGGTTCAAAGTTTTTTTCTTCCAT
TTCAGGTGTCGTGACGTACGGCCACCATGGGCCAGACTGTTACCACTCCCTTAAGTTTGACCTTAGGTCA
CTGGAAAGATGTCGAGCGGATCGCTCACAACCAGTCGGTAGATGTCAAGAAGAGACGTTGGGTTACCTTC
TGCTCTGCAGAATGGCCAACCTTTAACGTCGGATGGCCGCGAGACGGCACCTTTAACCGAGACCTCATCA
CCCAGGTTAAGATCAAGGTCTTTTCACCTGGCCCGCATGGACACCCAGACCAGGTCCCCTACATCGTGAC
CTGGGAAGCCTTGGCTTTTGACCCCCCTCCCTGGGTCAAGCCCTTTGTACACCCTAAGCCTCCGCCTCCT
CTTCCTCCATCCGCCCCGTCTCTCCCCCTTGAACCTCCTCGTTCGACCCCGCCTCGATCCTCCCTTTATC
CAGCCCTCACTCCTTCTCTAGGCGCCAAACCTAAACCTCAAGTTCTTTCTGACAGTGGGGGGCCGCTCAT
CGACCTACTTACAGAAGACCCCCCGCCTTATAGGGACCCAAGACCACCCCCTTCCGACAGGGACGGAAAT
GGTGGAGAAGCGACCCCTGCGGGAGAGGCACCGGACCCCTCCCCAATGGCATCTCGCCTACGTGGGAGAC
GGGAGCCCCCTGTGGCCGACTCCACTACCTCGCAGGCATTCCCCCTCCGCGCAGGAGGAAACGGACAGCT
TCAATACTGGCCGTTCTCCTCTTCTGACCTTTACAACTGGAAAAATAATAACCCTTCTTTTTCTGAAGAT
CCAGGTAAACTGACAGCTCTGATCGAGTCTGTCCTCATCACCCATCAGCCCACCTGGGACGACTGTCAGC
AGCTGTTGGGGACTCTGCTGACCGGAGAAGAAAAACAACGGGTGCTCTTAGAGGCTAGAAAGGCGGTGCG
GGGCGATGATGGGCGCCCCACTCAACTGCCCAATGAAGTCGATGCCGCTTTTCCCCTCGAGCGCCCAGAC
TGGGATTACACCACCCAGGCAGGTAGGAACCACCTAGTCCACTATCGCCAGTTGCTCCTAGCGGGTCTCC
AAAACGCGGGCAGAAGCCCCACCAATTTGGCCAAGGTAAAAGGAATAACACAAGGGCCCAATGAGTCTCC
CTCGGCCTTCCTAGAGAGACTTAAGGAAGCCTATCGCAGGTACACTCCTTATGACCCTGAGGACCCAGGG
CAAGAAACTAATGTGTCTATGTCTTTCATTTGGCAGTCTGCCCCAGACATTGGGAGAAAGTTAGAGAGGT
TAGAAGATTTAAAAAACAAGACGCTTGGAGATTTGGTTAGAGAGGCAGAAAAGATCTTTAATAAACGAGA
AACCCCGGAAGAAAGAGAGGAACGTATCAGGAGAGAAACAGAGGAAAAAGAAGAACGCCGTAGGACAGAG
GATGAGCAGAAAGAGAAAGAAAGAGATCGTAGGAGACATAGAGAGATGAGCAAGCTATTGGCCACTGTCG
TTAGTGGACAGAAACAGGATAGACAGGGAGGAGAACGAAGGAGGTCCCAACTCGATCGCGACCAGTGTGC
CTACTGCAAAGAAAAGGGGCACTGGGCTAAAGATTGTCCCAAGAAACCACGAGGACCTCGGGGACCAAGA
CCGCAGGGATCAGGATCAGGATCAGGATCAGGATCTATGGCGACTGTCGAACCGGAAACCACCCCTACTC
CTAATCCCCCGACTACAGAAGAGGAGAAAACGGAATCTAATCAGGAGGTTGCTAACCCAGAACACTATAT
TAAACATCCCCTACAGAACAGATGGGCACTCTGGTTTTTTAAAAATGATAAAAGCAAAACTTTGCAAGCA
AACCTGCGGCTGATCTCCAAGTTTGATACTGTTGAAGACTTTTGGGCTCTGTACAACCATATCCAGTTGT
CTAGTAATTTAATGCCTGGCTGTGACTACTCACTTTTTAAGGATGGTATTGAGCCTATGTTGGAAGATGA
GAAAAACAAACGGGGAGGACGATGGCTAATTACATTGAACAAACAGCAGAGACGAAGTGACCTCGATCGC
TTTTGGCTAGAGACACTTCTGTGCCTTATTGGAGAATCTTTTGATGACTACAGTGATGATGTATGTGGCG
CTGTTGTTAATGTTAGAGCTAAAGGTGATAAGATAGCAATATTGACTACTGAATGTGAAAACAGAGAAGC
TGTTACACATATAGGGAGGGTATACAAGGAAAGGTTAGGACTTCCTCCAAAGATAGTGATTGGTTATCAG
TCCCACGCAGACACAGCTACTAAGAGCGGCTCCACCACTAAAAATAGGTTTGTTGTTGGATCTGGCGCAA
CAAACTTCTCTCTGCTGAAACAAGCCGGAGATGTCGAAGAGAATCCTGGACCGGTCAGCAAGGGCGAGGA
GGACAACGCCTCTCTCCCAGCGACACACGAGTTACACATCTTTGGCTCCATCAACGGTGTGGACTTCGAC
CTCGTGGGTCAGGGCACCGGCAATCCAAACGACGGTTACGAGGAGCTCAACCTCAAGTCCACCAAGGGCG
ACCTCCAGTTCTCCCCCTGGATTCTGGTCCCTCATATCGGGTACGGCTTCCATCAGTACCTGCCCTACCC
AGACGGGATGTCGCCTTTCCAGGCCGCCATGGTGGACGGCTCCGGATACCAAGTCCATCGCACAATGCAG
TTCGAAGACGGTGCCTCCCTTACTGTCAACTACCGCTACACCTACGAGGGAAGCCACATCAAAGGAGAGG
CCCAGGTCAAGGGGACTGGTTTCCCTGCCGACGGTCCTGTCCTCACCAACTCGCTCACCGCTGCGGACTG
GTGCAGGTCGAAGAAGACTTACCCCAACGACAAAACCATCATCAGTACCTTCAAGTGGAGTTACACCACT
GGAAACGGCAAGCGCTACCGGAGCACTGCGCGGACCACCTACACCTTTGCCAAGCCAATGGCGGCCAACT
ATCTCAAGAACCAGCCGATGTACGTGTTCCGCAAGACGGAGCTCAAGCACTCCAAGACCGAGCTCAACTT
CAAGGAGTGGCAAAAGGCCTTTACCGACGTCATGGGCATGGACGAGCTCTACAAGTAACAATCAACCTCT
GGATTACAAAATTTGTGGTTAACTAACTAAACTTGTTTATTGCAGCTTATAATGGTTACAAATAAAGCAA
TAGCATCACAAATTTCACAAATAAAGCATTTTTTTCACTGCATTCTAGTTGTGGTTTGTCCAAACTCATC
AATGTATCTTATCATGTCTGGAATTGACTCAAATGATGTCAATTAGTCTATCAGAAGCTCATCTGGTCTC
CCTTCCGGGGGACAAGACATCCCTGTTTAATATTTAAACAGCAGTGTTCCCAAACTGGGTTCTTATATCC
CTTGCTCTGGTCAACCAGGTTGCAGGGTTTCCTGTCCTCACAGGAACGAAGTCCCTAAAGAAACAGTGGC
AGCCAGGTTTAGCCCCGGAATTGACTGGATTCCTTTTTTAGGGCCCATTGGTATGGCTTTTTCCCCGTAT
CCCCCCAGGTGTCTGCAGGCTCAAAGAGCAGCGAGAAGCGTTCAGAGGAAAGCGATCCCGTGCCACCTTC
CCCGTGCCCGGGCTGTCCCCGCACGCTGCCGGCTCGGGGATGCGGGGGGAGCGCCGGACCGGAGCGGAGC
CCCGGGCGGCTCGCTGCTGCCCCCTAGCGGGGGAGGGACGTAATTACATCCCTGGGGGCTTTGGGGGGGG
GCTGTCCCTGATATCTATAACAAGAAAATATATATATAATAAGTTATCACGTAAGTAGAACATGAAATAA
CAATATAATTATCGTATGAGTTAAATCTTAAAAGTCACGTAAAAGATAATCATGCGTCATTTTGACTCAC
GCGGTCGTTATAGTTCAAAATCAGTGACACTTACCGCATTGACAAGCACGCCTCACGGGAGCTCCAAGCG
GCGACTGAGATGTCCTAAATGCACAGCGACGGATTCGCGCTATTTAGAAAGAGAGAGCAATATTTCAAGA
ATGCATGCGTCAATTTTACGCAGACTATCTTTCTAGGGTTAATCTAGCTGCATCAGGATCATATCGTCGG
GTCTTTTTTCCGGCTCAGTCATCGCCCAAGCTGGCGCTATCTGGGCATCGGGGAGGAAGAAGCCCGTGCC
TTTTCCCGCGAGGTTGAAGCGGCATGGAAAGAGTTTGCCGAGGATGACTGCTGCTGCATTGACGTTGAGC
GAAAACGCACGTTTACCATGATGATTCGGGAAGGTGTGGCCATGCACGCCTTTAACGGTGAACTGTTCGT
TCAGGCCACCTGGGATACCAGTTCGTCGCGGCTTTTCCGGACACAGTTCCGGATGGTCAGCCCGAAGCGC
ATCAGCAACCCGAACAATACCGGCGACAGCCGGAACTGCCGTGCCGGTGTGCAGATTAATGACAGCGGTG
CGGCGCTGGGATATTACGTCAGCGAGGACGGGTATCCTGGCTGGATGCCGCAGAAATGGACATGGATACC
CCGTGAGTTACCCGGCGGGCGCGCTTGGCGTAATCATGGTCATAGCTGTTTCCTGTGTGAAATTGTTATC
CGCTCACAATTCCACACAACATACGAGCCGGAAGCATAAAGTGTAAAGCCTGGGGTGCCTAATGAGTGAG
CTAACTCACATTAATTGCGTTGCGCTCACTGCCCGCTTTCCAGTCGGGAAACCTGTCGTGCCAGCTGCAT
TAATGAATCGGCCAACGCGCGGGGAGAGGCGGTTTGCGTATTGGGCGCTCTTCCGCTTCCTCGCTCACTG
ACTCGCTGCGCTCGGTCGTTCGGCTGCGGCGAGCGGTATCAGCTCACTCAAAGGCGGTAATACGGTTATC
CACAGAATCAGGGGATAACGCAGGAAAGAACATGTGAGCAAAAGGCCAGCAAAAGGCCAGGAACCGTAAA
AAGGCCGCGTTGCTGGCGTTTTTCCATAGGCTCCGCCCCCCTGACGAGCATCACAAAAATCGACGCTCAA
GTCAGAGGTGGCGAAACCCGACAGGACTATAAAGATACCAGGCGTTTCCCCCTGGAAGCTCCCTCGTGCG
CTCTCCTGTTCCGACCCTGCCGCTTACCGGATACCTGTCCGCCTTTCTCCCTTCGGGAAGCGTGGCGCTT
TCTCATAGCTCACGCTGTAGGTATCTCAGTTCGGTGTAGGTCGTTCGCTCCAAGCTGGGCTGTGTGCACG
AACCCCCCGTTCAGCCCGACCGCTGCGCCTTATCCGGTAACTATCGTCTTGAGTCCAACCCGGTAAGACA
CGACTTATCGCCACTGGCAGCAGCCACTGGTAACAGGATTAGCAGAGCGAGGTATGTAGGCGGTGCTACA
GAGTTCTTGAAGTGGTGGCCTAACTACGGCTACACTAGAAGAACAGTATTTGGTATCTGCGCTCTGCTGA
AGCCAGTTACCTTCGGAAAAAGAGTTGGTAGCTCTTGATCCGGCAAACAAACCACCGCTGGTAGCGGTGG
TTTTTTTGTTTGCAAGCAGCAGATTACGCGCAGAAAAAAAGGATCTCAAGAAGATCCTTTGATCTTTTCT
ACGGGGTCTGACGCTCAGTGGAACGAAAACTCACGTTAAGGGATTTTGGTCATGAGATTATCAAAAAGGA
TCTTCACCTAGATCCTTTTAAATTAAAAATGAAGTTTTAAATCAATCTAAAGTATATATGAGTAAACTTG
GTCTGACAGTTACCAATGCTTAATCAGTGAGGCACCTATCTCAGCGATCTGTCTATTTCGTTCATCCATA
GTTGCCTGACTCCCCGTCGTGTAGATAACTACGATACGGGAGGGCTTACCATCTGGCCCCAGTGCTGCAA
TGATACCGCGAGACCCACGCTCACCGGCTCCAGATTTATCAGCAATAAACCAGCCAGCCGGAAGGGCCGA
GCGCAGAAGTGGTCCTGCAACTTTATCCGCCTCCATCCAGTCTATTAATTGTTGCCGGGAAGCTAGAGTA
AGTAGTTCGCCAGTTAATAGTTTGCGCAACGTTGTTGCCATTGCTACAGGCATCGTGGTGTCACGCTCGT
CGTTTGGTATGGCTTCATTCAGCTCCGGTTCCCAACGATCAAGGCGAGTTACATGATCCCCCATGTTGTG
CAAAAAAGCGGTTAGCTCCTTCGGTCCTCCGATCGTTGTCAGAAGTAAGTTGGCCGCAGTGTTATCACTC
ATGGTTATGGCAGCACTGCATAATTCTCTTACTGTCATGCCATCCGTAAGATGCTTTTCTGTGACTGGTG
AGTACTCAACCAAGTCATTCTGAGAATAGTGTATGCGGCGACCGAGTTGCTCTTGCCCGGCGTCAATACG
GGATAATACCGCGCCACATAGCAGAACTTTAAAAGTGCTCATCATTGGAAAACGTTCTTCGGGGCGAAAA
CTCTCAAGGATCTTACCGCTGTTGAGATCCAGTTCGATGTAACCCACTCGTGCACCCAACTGATCTTCAG
CATCTTTTACTTTCACCAGCGTTTCTGGGTGAGCAAAAACAGGAAGGCAAAATGCCGCAAAAAAGGGAAT
AAGGGCGACACGGAAATGTTGAATACTCATACTCTTCCTTTTTCAATATTATTGAAGCATTTATCAGGGT
TATTGTCTCATGAGCGGATACATATTTGAATGTATTTAGAAAAATAAACAAATAGGGGTTCCGCGCACAT
TTCCCCGAAAAGTGCCACCTAAATTGTAAGCGTTAATATTTTGTTAAAATTCGCGTTAAATTTTTGTTAA
ATCAGCTCATTTTTTAACCAATAGGCCGAAATCGGCAAAATCCCTTATAAATCAAAAGAATAGACCGAGA
TAGGGT
[37 nt withheld, positions 9317-9353]
AAAGAACGTGGACTCCAACGTCAAAGG
[49 nt withheld, positions 9381-9429]
T
[91 nt withheld, positions 9431-9521]
GAACGTGGCGAGAAAGGAAGGGAAGAAAGCGAC
[92 nt withheld, positions 9555-9646]
CCCATTCGCCATTCAGGCTGCGCAACTGTTGGGAAGGGCGATCGGTGCGGGCCTCTTCGCTATTACGCCA
GCTGGCGAAAGGGGGATGTGCTGCAAGGCGATTAAGTTGGGTAACGCCAGGGTTTTCCCAGTCACGACGT
TGTAAAACGACGGCCAGTGAG
Features (pLannotate 1.2.2; 21 found; start..end, strand, type, name):
      1..120     +  CDS            B (fragment): PORTL_LAMBD - Experimental evidence at protein level: Swiss-Prot protein existence level 1. Forms the portal vertex of the capsid (PubMed:6228056, PubMed:6232391). This portal plays critical roles in head assembly, genome packaging, neck/tail attachment, and genome ejection (Probable). The portal protein multimerizes as a single ring-shaped homododecamer arranged around a central channel (PubMed:6232391). Binds to the terminase subunits to form the packaging machine (PubMed:7799432). From Escherichia phage lambda (Bacteriophage lambda).
    641..664     -  misc_feature   MCS (fragment): pBluescript multiple cloning site
   1306..1335    +  LTR            3' LTR (ΔU3) (fragment): self-inactivating 3' long terminal repeat (LTR) from Moloney murine leukemia virus
   1375..1586    +  promoter       EF-1α core promoter: core promoter for human elongation factor EF-1α
   1587..2525    +  intron         EF-1α intron A: intron upstream of the start codon of human EF-1α
   2550..2966    +  CDS            gag (truncated): truncated Moloney murine leukemia virus (MMLV) gag gene lacking the start codon
   4209..4817    +  CDS            EIF4E (fragment): IF4E_HUMAN - Also known as EIF4EL1, EIF4F. Experimental evidence at protein level: Swiss-Prot protein existence level 1. Recognizes and binds the 7-methylguanosine-containing mRNA cap during an early step in the initiation of protein synthesis and facilitates ribosome binding by inducing the unwinding of the mRNAs secondary structures (PubMed:16271312, PubMed:22578813). In addition to its role in translation initiation, also acts as a regulator of translation and stability in the cytoplasm (PubMed:24335285). Component of the CYFIP1-EIF4E-FMR1 complex which binds to the mRNA cap and mediates tr
   4884..5585    +  CDS            mNeonGreen: mNeonGreen is a basic (constitutively fluorescent) green/yellow fluorescent protein published in 2013, derived from Branchiostoma lanceolatum. It is reported to be a very rapidly-maturing monomer with moderate acid sensitivity.
   5590..5617    +  misc_feature   WPRE (fragment): woodchuck hepatitis virus posttranscriptional regulatory element
   5630..5751    +  polyA_signal   SV40 poly(A) signal: SV40 polyadenylation signal
   5769..5861    +  ncRNA          G-CSF SLDE: Accession: RF00183 - G-CSF factor stem-loop destabilising element (SLDE)
   6558..7025    +  CDS            B (fragment): PORTL_LAMBD - Experimental evidence at protein level: Swiss-Prot protein existence level 1. Forms the portal vertex of the capsid (PubMed:6228056, PubMed:6232391). This portal plays critical roles in head assembly, genome packaging, neck/tail attachment, and genome ejection (Probable). The portal protein multimerizes as a single ring-shaped homododecamer arranged around a central channel (PubMed:6232391). Binds to the terminase subunits to form the packaging machine (PubMed:7799432). From Escherichia phage lambda (Bacteriophage lambda).
   7063..7079    -  protein_bind   lac operator: The lac repressor binds to the lac operator to inhibit transcription in E. coli. This inhibition can be relieved by adding lactose or isopropyl-β-D-thiogalactopyranoside (IPTG). lac repressor encoded by lacI
   7087..7117    -  promoter       lac promoter: promoter for the E. coli lac operon
   7132..7153    -  protein_bind   CAP binding site: CAP binding activates transcription in the presence of cAMP. E. coli catabolite activator protein
   7166..7258    -  CDS            lacI (fragment): lac repressor; lacI; The lac repressor binds to the lac operator to inhibit transcription in E. coli. This inhibition can be relieved by adding lactose or isopropyl-β-D-thiogalactopyranoside (IPTG).
   7441..8029    -  rep_origin     ori: high-copy-number ColE1/pMB1/pBR322/pUC origin of replication
   8200..9060    -  CDS            AmpR: β-lactamase; bla; confers resistance to ampicillin, carbenicillin, and related antibiotics
   9061..9165    -  promoter       AmpR promoter: bla
   9191..9646    -  rep_origin     f1 ori (sequence partly withheld): f1 bacteriophage origin of replication; arrow indicates direction of (+) strand synthesis
   9651..9806    -  CDS            lacZα (fragment): LacZα fragment of β-galactosidase; lacZ fragment
