[The description below was written by a language model from this plasmid's Addgene catalogue record and pLannotate feature annotations shown in this document.]
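Description:
pPB_EF1a_Gag-EIF4E-TM is a piggyBac transposon vector for mammalian expression, built on the pB-rtTA backbone. It is maintained in E. coli through a high-copy ColE1/pUC-type origin with ampicillin resistance (AmpR under its own bla promoter). It also carries an f1 origin and remnants of a pBluescript-style lac/lacZα region. The automated annotation did not call the piggyBac terminal repeats, so their positions are not documented in the feature table. It does pick up short fragments resembling lambda phage portal protein sequence on either side of the cassette, which look like backbone stuffer rather than functional parts.

The expression cassette is driven by the human EF-1α core promoter with its intron A. The open reading frame encodes Moloney murine leukemia virus Gag fused at its C terminus to human EIF4E, the mRNA cap-binding translation initiation factor. This EIF4E carries three tryptophan-to-leucine substitutions (W56L, W102L, W166L), presumably the "TM" (triple mutant) of the name. The record does not state what the mutations do. Only the 5′ part of gag and most of EIF4E are annotated, but the spacing is consistent with one continuous Gag-EIF4E reading frame. An mNeonGreen coding sequence lies shortly downstream and is listed as the selectable marker, allowing fluorescence-based identification of cells carrying the cassette. The element linking it to the fusion protein is not annotated. A small WPRE fragment and an SV40 polyadenylation signal close the unit.

With piggyBac transposase supplied, the cassette can be stably integrated into mammalian genomes for constitutive Gag-EIF4E expression. The associated publication concerns live-cell transcriptomics using engineered virus-like particles, in which Gag would drive particle assembly.
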