Addgene plasmid #212658: pPB_EF1a_Gag-EIF4E-TM
Purpose: piggyBac vector to express an MLV Gag-EIF4E fusion protein (W56L, W102L, W166L mutations installed into EIF4E)
Depositing lab: Paul Blainey. Depositing organization: Broad Institute. Publication: Live-cell transcriptomics with engineered virus-like particles. Najia MA, Le A, Borrajo J, Pruett L, Tsai F, Ogi R, Huang JY, Griffith LG, Daley GQ, Blainey PC. Cell. 2026 Sep 1:S0092-8674(26)00932-3. doi: 10.1016/j.cell.2026.08.005. PubMed 42679822.
Backbone
  Vector backbone: pB-rtTA (Addgene #126034)
  Vector type: Mammalian Expression ; piggyBac
  Selectable markers: mNeon
Growth in bacteria
  Bacterial resistance: Ampicillin, 100 μg/mL
  Growth temperature: 30°C
  Growth strain: NEB Stable
  Copy number: High Copy
Gene/Insert
  Gene/Insert name: MLV Gag (UniProt ID: P03332)
  Species: MoMLV
  Entrez Gene: gag (a.k.a. MLVgp8)
  Promoter: EF1a
  Tag / fusion protein: EIF4E (W56L, W102L, W166L) (C terminal on insert)
  Cloning method: Gibson Cloning
  Sequencing primers: 5′ gcgatggagtttccccacactg
Resource information
  A portion of this plasmid was derived from a plasmid made by: The MLV Gag ORF was cloned from MLV Gag-YFP (Addgene Plasmid #1813, a gift from Walther Mothes)
Terms and licenses: Academic/Nonprofit Terms; Industry Terms: Not Available to Industry
Depositor comments: Please visit https://doi.org/10.1101/2024.10.01.616098 for bioRxiv preprint.
How to cite: pPB_EF1a_Gag-EIF4E-TM was a gift from Paul Blainey (Addgene plasmid # 212658 ; http://n2t.net/addgene:212658 ; RRID:Addgene_212658)
